>Addgene plasmid #191731 | AiP13185 - pAAV-AiE0447h-minBG-dTomato-WPRE3-BGHpA (Alias: CN3185) | addgene full sequence | sequence record 376597 | Addgene NGS Result
CCTGCAGGCAGCTGCGCGCTCGCTCGCTCACTGAGGCCGCCCGGGCGTCGGGCGACCTTTGGTCGCCCGG
CCTCAGTGAGCGAGCGAGCGCGCAGAGAGGGAGTGGCCAACTCCATCACTAGGGGTTCCTGCGGCCGCAC
GCGTTATGCTGTGGCCTGGGGATGGGAGGGAGAATCCACAGGCTGTGGGGATATTTCATAGGCTTCATCT
AGGCATTAAATGAGGAAATGAATGCAAAAGTGCCCAGCACAGTGCCTGACACATAAAAGCACCAATAAGC
TTCAGCTGTCTTCCCCCTTCTTCAAACTACTTAATTTTCTGTGAAACTAACACTTCTTTTCTAATTGCCC
TTGACTTCACATTCTTCAGCCCATTCTTCGTTACTAATCCATTCTTGCTAGTTCCTCCTACATTCCTATT
GTTCGTGTTAAAGATGACTTTTCTATTCACCTGTGTAAGTCTTGCTGCCTCCTACACTGATTAATTTAGC
TAGATTGAAAAGGAGGACTAGTGCTTCCTCCATAAAACTCCAATTAATCAATCATTTTAGAACTTGAGCT
ACTTTGTGTGGTGGTATTTGTGGAAAGAGCAGGAATATTGCTGTCAGTCCTGAGAGGTGGCATTTACTGG
CAGATAGACCTCAGACAAGTGATTTTACTCCTGTAAGCCTGAATTTGTTTATAGTACCCCAACTCATAAG
ATTGGTGAGAGAGCTCGGGCTGGGCATAAAAGTCAGGGCAGAGCCATCTATTGCTTACATTTGCTTCTGG
GATCCAGATCTTTCGAAGCTAGCGGCGCCACCATGGTGAGCAAGGGCGAGGAGGTCATCAAAGAGTTCAT
GCGCTTCAAGGTGCGCATGGAGGGCTCCATGAACGGCCACGAGTTCGAGATCGAGGGCGAGGGCGAGGGC
CGCCCCTACGAGGGCACCCAGACCGCCAAGCTGAAGGTGACCAAGGGCGGCCCCCTGCCCTTCGCCTGGG
ACATCCTGTCCCCCCAGTTCATGTACGGCTCCAAGGCGTACGTGAAGCACCCCGCCGACATCCCCGATTA
CAAGAAGCTGTCCTTCCCCGAGGGCTTCAAGTGGGAGCGCGTGATGAACTTCGAGGACGGCGGTCTGGTG
ACCGTGACCCAGGACTCCTCCCTGCAGGACGGCACGCTGATCTACAAGGTGAAGATGCGCGGCACCAACT
TCCCCCCCGACGGCCCCGTAATGCAGAAGAAGACCATGGGCTGGGAGGCCTCCACCGAGCGCCTGTACCC
CCGCGACGGCGTGCTGAAGGGCGAGATCCACCAGGCCCTGAAGCTGAAGGACGGCGGCCACTACCTGGTG
GAGTTCAAGACCATCTACATGGCCAAGAAGCCCGTGCAACTGCCCGGCTACTACTACGTGGACACCAAGC
TGGACATCACCTCCCACAACGAGGACTACACCATCGTGGAACAGTACGAGCGCTCCGAGGGCCGCCACCA
CCTGTTCCTGGGGCATGGCATCGGCAGCACCGGCAGCGGCAGCTCCGGCACCGCCTCCTCCGAGGACAAC
AACATGGCCGTCATCAAAGAGTTCATGCGCTTCAAGGTGCGCATGGAGGGCTCCATGAACGGCCACGAGT
TCGAGATCGAGGGCGAGGGCGAGGGCCGCCCCTACGAGGGCACCCAGACCGCCAAGCTGAAGGTGACCAA
GGGCGGCCCCCTGCCCTTCGCCTGGGACATCCTGTCCCCCCAGTTCATGTACGGCTCCAAGGCGTACGTG
AAGCACCCCGCCGACATCCCCGATTACAAGAAGCTGTCCTTCCCCGAGGGCTTCAAGTGGGAGCGCGTGA
TGAACTTCGAGGACGGCGGTCTGGTGACCGTGACCCAGGACTCCTCCCTGCAGGACGGCACGCTGATCTA
CAAGGTGAAGATGCGCGGCACCAACTTCCCCCCCGACGGCCCCGTAATGCAGAAGAAGACCATGGGCTGG
GAGGCCTCCACCGAGCGCCTGTACCCCCGCGACGGCGTGCTGAAGGGCGAGATCCACCAGGCCCTGAAGC
TGAAGGACGGCGGCCACTACCTGGTGGAGTTCAAGACCATCTACATGGCCAAGAAGCCCGTGCAACTGCC
CGGCTACTACTACGTGGACACCAAGCTGGACATCACCTCCCACAACGAGGACTACACCATCGTGGAACAG
TACGAGCGCTCCGAGGGCCGCCACCACCTGTTCCTGTACGGCATGGACGAGCTGTACAAGTAAGTCGACG
GCGCGCCGCGGCCGCGAATTCGATATCATAATCAACCTCTGGATTACAAAATTTGTGAAAGATTGACTGG
TATTCTTAACTATGTTGCTCCTTTTACGCTATGTGGATACGCTGCTTTAATGCCTTTGTATCATGCTATT
GCTTCCCGTATGGCTTTCATTTTCTCCTCCTTGTATAAATCCTGGTTAGTTCTTGCCACGGCGGAACTCA
TCGCCGCCTGCCTTGCCCGCTGCTGGACAGGGGCTCGGCTGTTGGGCACTGACAATTCCGTGGCTCGAGA
GATCTTCGACTGTGCCTTCTAGTTGCCAGCCATCTGTTGTTTGCCCCTCCCCCGTGCCTTCCTTGACCCT
GGAAGGTGCCACTCCCACTGTCCTTTCCTAATAAAATGAGGAAATTGCATCGCATTGTCTGAGTAGGTGT
CATTCTATTCTGGGGGGTGGGGTGGGGCAGGACAGCAAGGGGGAGGATTGGGAAGACAATAGCAGGCATG
AGATCTCACGTGCGGACCGAGCGGCCGCAGGAACCCCTAGTGATGGAGTTGGCCACTCCCTCTCTGCGCG
CTCGCTCGCTCACTGAGGCCGGGCGACCAAAGGTCGCCCGACGCCCGGGCTTTGCCCGGGCGGCCTCAGT
GAGCGAGCGAGCGCGCAGCTGCCTGCAGGGGCGCCTGATGCGGTATTTTCTCCTTACGCATCTGTGCGGT
ATTTCACACCGCATA
[95 nt withheld, positions 2956-3050]
T
[46 nt withheld, positions 3052-3097]
C
[141 nt withheld, positions 3099-3239]
CCTTTGACGTTGGAGTCCACGTTCTTT
[37 nt withheld, positions 3267-3303]
ACTCTATCTCGGGCTATTCTTTTGATTTATAAGGGATTTTGCCGATTTCGGTCTATTGGTTAAAAAATGA
GCTGATTTAACAAAAATTTAACGCGAATTTTAACAAAATATTAACGTTTACAATTTTATGGTGCACTCTC
AGTACAATCTGCTCTGATGCCGCATAGTTAAGCCAGCCCCGACACCCGCCAACACCCGCTGACGCGCCCT
GACGGGCTTGTCTGCTCCCGGCATCCGCTTACAGACAAGCTGTGACCGTCTCCGGGAGCTGCATGTGTCA
GAGGTTTTCACCGTCATCACCGAAACGCGCGAGACGAAAGGGCCTCGTGATACGCCTATTTTTATAGGTT
AATGTCATGATAATAATGGTTTCTTAGACGTCAGGTGGCACTTTTCGGGGAAATGTGCGCGGAACCCCTA
TTTGTTTATTTTTCTAAATACATTCAAATATGTATCCGCTCATGAGACAATAACCCTGATAAATGCTTCA
ATAATATTGAAAAAGGAAGAGTATGAGTATTCAACATTTCCGTGTCGCCCTTATTCCCTTTTTTGCGGCA
TTTTGCCTTCCTGTTTTTGCTCACCCAGAAACGCTGGTGAAAGTAAAAGATGCTGAAGATCAGTTGGGTG
CACGAGTGGGTTACATCGAACTGGATCTCAACAGCGGTAAGATCCTTGAGAGTTTTCGCCCCGAAGAACG
TTTTCCAATGATGAGCACTTTTAAAGTTCTGCTATGTGGCGCGGTATTATCCCGTATTGACGCCGGGCAA
GAGCAACTCGGTCGCCGCATACACTATTCTCAGAATGACTTGGTTGAGTACTCACCAGTCACAGAAAAGC
ATCTTACGGATGGCATGACAGTAAGAGAATTATGCAGTGCTGCCATAACCATGAGTGATAACACTGCGGC
CAACTTACTTCTGACAACGATCGGAGGACCGAAGGAGCTAACCGCTTTTTTGCACAACATGGGGGATCAT
GTAACTCGCCTTGATCGTTGGGAACCGGAGCTGAATGAAGCCATACCAAACGACGAGCGTGACACCACGA
TGCCTGTAGCAATGGCAACAACGTTGCGCAAACTATTAACTGGCGAACTACTTACTCTAGCTTCCCGGCA
ACAATTAATAGACTGGATGGAGGCGGATAAAGTTGCAGGACCACTTCTGCGCTCGGCCCTTCCGGCTGGC
TGGTTTATTGCTGATAAATCTGGAGCCGGTGAGCGTGGGTCTCGCGGTATCATTGCAGCACTGGGGCCAG
ATGGTAAGCCCTCCCGTATCGTAGTTATCTACACGACGGGGAGTCAGGCAACTATGGATGAACGAAATAG
ACAGATCGCTGAGATAGGTGCCTCACTGATTAAGCATTGGTAACTGTCAGACCAAGTTTACTCATATATA
CTTTAGATTGATTTAAAACTTCATTTTTAATTTAAAAGGATCTAGGTGAAGATCCTTTTTGATAATCTCA
TGACCAAAATCCCTTAACGTGAGTTTTCGTTCCACTGAGCGTCAGACCCCGTAGAAAAGATCAAAGGATC
TTCTTGAGATCCTTTTTTTCTGCGCGTAATCTGCTGCTTGCAAACAAAAAAACCACCGCTACCAGCGGTG
GTTTGTTTGCCGGATCAAGAGCTACCAACTCTTTTTCCGAAGGTAACTGGCTTCAGCAGAGCGCAGATAC
CAAATACTGTTCTTCTAGTGTAGCCGTAGTTAGGCCACCACTTCAAGAACTCTGTAGCACCGCCTACATA
CCTCGCTCTGCTAATCCTGTTACCAGTGGCTGCTGCCAGTGGCGATAAGTCGTGTCTTACCGGGTTGGAC
TCAAGACGATAGTTACCGGATAAGGCGCAGCGGTCGGGCTGAACGGGGGGTTCGTGCACACAGCCCAGCT
TGGAGCGAACGACCTACACCGAACTGAGATACCTACAGCGTGAGCTATGAGAAAGCGCCACGCTTCCCGA
AGGGAGAAAGGCGGACAGGTATCCGGTAAGCGGCAGGGTCGGAACAGGAGAGCGCACGAGGGAGCTTCCA
GGGGGAAACGCCTGGTATCTTTATAGTCCTGTCGGGTTTCGCCACCTCTGACTTGAGCGTCGATTTTTGT
GATGCTCGTCAGGGGGGCGGAGCCTATGGAAAAACGCCAGCAACGCGGCCTTTTTACGGTTCCTGGCCTT
TTGCTGGCCTTTTGCTCACATGT
Features (pLannotate 1.2.2; 14 found; start..end, strand, type, name):
     12..39      +  repeat_region  AAV2 ITR (fragment): inverted terminal repeat of adeno-associated virus serotype 2 inverted
     68..95      +  repeat_region  AAV2 ITR (fragment): inverted terminal repeat of adeno-associated virus serotype 2 inverted
    803..2232    +  CDS            tdTomato (fragment): tandem dimeric (pseudo-monomeric) derivative of DsRed (Shaner et al., 2004) mammalian codon-optimized
   2270..2427    +  misc_feature   WPRE (fragment): woodchuck hepatitis virus posttranscriptional regulatory element
   2433..2513    +  misc_feature   WPRE (fragment): woodchuck hepatitis virus posttranscriptional regulatory element
   2530..2641    +  polyA_signal   bGH poly(A) signal: bovine growth hormone polyadenylation signal
   2759..2899    +  repeat_region  AAV2 ITR: inverted terminal repeat of adeno-associated virus serotype 2 inverted
   2904..2955    -  misc_feature   bom (fragment): basis of mobility region from pBR322
   2974..3429    +  rep_origin     f1 ori (sequence partly withheld): f1 bacteriophage origin of replication; arrow indicates direction of (+) strand synthesis
   3430..3479    -  misc_feature   bom (fragment): basis of mobility region from pBR322
   3581..3616    -  CDS            rop (fragment): Rop protein, which maintains plasmids at low copy number; rop
   3711..3815    +  promoter       AmpR promoter: bla
   3816..4676    +  CDS            AmpR: β-lactamase; bla; confers resistance to ampicillin, carbenicillin, and related antibiotics
   4847..5435    +  rep_origin     ori: high-copy-number ColE1/pMB1/pBR322/pUC origin of replication
