[The description below was written by a language model from this plasmid's Addgene catalogue record and pLannotate feature annotations shown in this document.]
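Description:
AiP13185 - pAAV-AiE0447h-minBG-dTomato-WPRE3-BGHpA (alias CN3185) is a recombinant AAV transfer plasmid of about 5.5 kb, designed to be packaged into AAV particles that drive red fluorescent reporter expression in striatal medium spiny neurons. In bacteria it replicates from a high-copy ColE1/pUC-type origin and is selected with ampicillin through the β-lactamase gene and its own promoter. An f1 phage origin is also present, along with small remnants of pBR322 bom and rop sequences. The payload sits between AAV2 inverted terminal repeats, which are the cis elements needed for replication and packaging of the vector genome. The annotation detects the right-hand ITR in full but only short fragments of the left one, which may reflect the difficulty of sequencing these repeats rather than a real truncation.

As indicated by the name, expression is controlled by the enhancer AiE0447h placed upstream of a minimal beta-globin promoter (minBG). In this arrangement the minimal promoter supplies basal transcription initiation and the enhancer confers cell-type selectivity. Neither element is annotated in the feature table, but both presumably occupy the unannotated region between the left ITR and the reporter coding sequence. The reporter is followed by WPRE3, a shortened woodchuck hepatitis virus posttranscriptional regulatory element that boosts transcript stability and expression, seen here as two WPRE fragments, and by the bovine growth hormone polyadenylation signal. The record is inconsistent about the fluorophore: the plasmid name and purpose say dTomato, whereas the insert field says tdTomato and the roughly 1.4 kb annotated coding region matches the tandem dimer. The construct belongs to an enhancer-AAV toolbox for labelling and accessing striatal cell types.
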