Addgene plasmid #191731: AiP13185 - pAAV-AiE0447h-minBG-dTomato-WPRE3-BGHpA (Alias: CN3185)
Purpose: AI plasmid ALIAS: AiP13185. Expression of dTomato in striatal medium spiny neurons
Depositing lab: Allen Institute for Brain Science & Jonathan Ting. Depositing organization: Allen Institute. Publication: Enhancer AAV toolbox for accessing and perturbing striatal cell types and circuits. Hunker AC, Wirthlin ME, Gill G, Johansen NJ, Hooper M, Omstead V, Vargas S, Lerma MN, Taskin N, Weed N, Laird WD, Bishaw YM, Bendrick JL, Gore BB, Ben-Simon Y, Opitz-Araya X, Martinez RA, Way SW, Thyagarajan B, Otto S, Sanchez REA, Alexander JR, Amaya A, Amster A, Arbuckle J, Ayala A, Baker PM, Barcelli T, Barta S, Bertagnolli D, Bielstein C, Bishwakarma P, Bowlus J, Boyer G, Brouner K, Casian B, Casper T, Chakka AB, Chakrabarty R, Chong P, Clark M, Colbert K, Daniel S, Dawe T, Departee M, DiValentin P, Donadio NP, Dotson NI, Dwivedi D, Egdorf T, Fliss T, Gary A, Goldy J, Grasso C, Groce EL, Gudsnuk K, Han W, Haradon Z, Hastings S, Helback O, Ho WV, Huang C, Johnson T, Jones DL, Juneau Z, Kenney J, Leibly M, Li S, Liang E, Loeffler H, Lusk NA, Madigan Z, Malloy J, Malone J, McCue R, Melchor J, Mich JK, Moosman S, Morin E, Naidoo R, Newman D, Ngo K, Nguyen K, Oster AL, Ouellette B, Oyama AA, Pena N, Pham T, Phillips E, Pom C, Potekhina L, Ransford S, Ray PL, Reding M, Rette DF, Reynoldson C, Rimorin C, Sigler AR, Rocha DB, Ronellenfitch K, Ruiz A, Sawyer L, Sevigny JP, Shapovalova NV, Shepard N, Shulga L, Soliman S, Staats B, Taormina MJ, Tieu M, Wang Y, Wilkes J, Wood T, Zhou T, Williford A, Dee N, Mollenkopf T, Ng L, Esposito L, Kalmbach BE, Yao S, Ariza J, Collman F, Mufti S, Smith K, Waters J, Ersing I, Patrick M, Zeng H, Lein ES, Kojima Y, Horwitz G, Owen SF, Levi BP, Daigle TL, Tasic B, Bakken TE, Ting JT. Neuron. 2025 May 21;113(10):1507-1524.e17. doi: 10.1016/j.neuron.2025.04.035. PubMed 40403704.
Backbone
  Vector backbone: rAAV
  Vector type: AAV
Growth in bacteria
  Bacterial resistance: Ampicillin, 100 μg/mL
  Growth temperature: 30°C
  Growth strain: NEB Stable
  Copy number: High Copy
Gene/Insert
  Gene/Insert name: tdTomato
  Species: Other
  Mutation: none
  Cloning method: Restriction Enzyme; 5′ cloning site Unknown (unknown if destroyed)
Terms and licenses: Academic/Nonprofit Terms; Industry Terms: Not Available to Industry
Depositor comments: Allen Institute plasmid ALIAS: AiP13185 This work supported by NIH BRAIN Initiative grant UF1MH128339
How to cite: AiP13185 - pAAV-AiE0447h-minBG-dTomato-WPRE3-BGHpA (Alias: CN3185) was a gift from Allen Institute for Brain Science & Jonathan Ting (Addgene plasmid # 191731 ; http://n2t.net/addgene:191731 ; RRID:Addgene_191731)
